Addgene plasmid #196447: pETDuet-MerTK_KRmutant-PTPN1
Purpose: Expression of MerTK Kinase Domain in E. coli and surface entropy reduction mutant for crystallization, coexpress PTPN1
Depositing lab: Byung Il Lee. Depositing organization: National Cancer Center (KR). Publication: BMS794833 inhibits macrophage efferocytosis by directly binding to MERTK and inhibiting its activity. Bae SH, Kim JH, Park TH, Lee K, Lee BI, Jang H. Exp Mol Med. 2022 Sep;54(9):1450-1460. doi: 10.1038/s12276-022-00840-x. Epub 2022 Sep 2. PubMed 36056187.
Backbone
  Vector backbone: pETduet1
  Backbone manufacturer: Novagen
  Modifications to backbone: Thrombin cleavage site inserted
  Vector type: Bacterial Expression
Growth in bacteria
  Bacterial resistance: Ampicillin, 100 μg/mL
  Growth temperature: 37°C
  Growth strain: DH5alpha
  Copy number: Unknown
Gene/Insert 1
  Gene/Insert name: Tyrosine-Protein Kinase Mer (alt name: MERTK)
  Species: H. sapiens (human)
  Insert size (bp): 885
  Mutation: K591R, K639R, K702R, K865R
  Entrez Gene: MERTK (a.k.a. MER, RP38, Tyro12, c-Eyk, c-mer)
  Promoter: T7 promoter
  Cloning method: Restriction Enzyme; 5′ cloning site BamHI (destroyed during cloning); 3′ cloning site NotI (not destroyed)
  Sequencing primers: 5′ pETupstream; 3′ DuetDOWN1
Gene/Insert 2
  Gene/Insert name: PTPN1 (alt name: PTP1B)
  Species: H. sapiens (human)
  Entrez Gene: PTPN1 (a.k.a. PTP1B)
  Promoter: T7 promoter
  Cloning method: Restriction Enzyme; 5′ cloning site NdeI (not destroyed); 3′ cloning site Acc65I (not destroyed)
  Sequencing primers: 5′ DuetUP2; 3′ T7terminator
Terms and licenses: Academic/Nonprofit Terms; Industry Terms: Not Available to Industry
How to cite: pETDuet-MerTK_KRmutant-PTPN1 was a gift from Byung Il Lee (Addgene plasmid # 196447 ; http://n2t.net/addgene:196447 ; RRID:Addgene_196447)
