[The description below was written by a language model from this plasmid's Addgene catalogue record and pLannotate feature annotations shown in this document.]
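Description:
pETDuet-MerTK_KRmutant-PTPN1 is a bacterial co-expression plasmid of about 7.2 kb built on the Novagen pETDuet-1 backbone. It produces the human MERTK kinase domain together with the tyrosine phosphatase PTPN1 (PTP1B) in E. coli. The backbone carries a ColE1/pBR322-type origin with the bom and rop elements, an f1 origin, and a β-lactamase gene for ampicillin selection. A plasmid-borne lacI gene supplies the repressor that keeps both expression cassettes silent until induction. The short tetracycline-resistance fragments in the annotation are non-functional remnants of the pBR322 lineage.

The payload consists of two tandem T7 promoter/lac operator units, so expression requires a host that supplies T7 RNA polymerase and is induced with IPTG. The first cassette, which has a T7 gene 10 ribosome binding site, encodes an 885 bp MERTK fragment cloned between BamHI (destroyed) and NotI. A short annotated match just upstream is consistent with the vector's N-terminal His tag. The depositor also notes an inserted thrombin cleavage site, presumably for tag removal, although this site is not annotated in the feature table. The kinase carries four lysine-to-arginine substitutions (K591R, K639R, K702R, K865R), described as surface entropy reduction mutations intended to favour crystallization. The second cassette encodes a PTPN1 fragment of roughly 1 kb, cloned NdeI to Acc65I. The vector's S-tag sequence and the T7 terminator lie downstream, but the record does not say whether the S-tag is fused in frame.

Co-expressing a tyrosine phosphatase with a kinase is a common way to keep the kinase dephosphorylated and homogeneous, although the record does not state this rationale. The stated purpose is to produce the MERTK kinase domain for crystallization, and the associated work concerns inhibitor binding to MERTK.
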