Features (pLannotate 1.2.2; 23 found; start..end, strand, type, name):
      1..19      +  promoter       T7 promoter: promoter for bacteriophage T7 RNA polymerase
     20..44      +  protein_bind   lac operator: The lac repressor binds to the lac operator to inhibit transcription in E. coli. This inhibition can be relieved by adding lactose or isopropyl-β-D-thiogalactopyranoside (IPTG). lac repressor encoded by lacI
     59..81      +  RBS            RBS: efficient ribosome binding site from bacteriophage T7 gene 10 (Olins and Rangwala, 1989)
    100..116     +  CDS            capTEV™ (fragment): composite tag for in vivo biotinylation, TEV protease cleavage, and 6xHis tagging
    151..1032    +  CDS            MERTK (fragment): MERTK_HUMAN - Also known as MER. Experimental evidence at protein level: Swiss-Prot protein existence level 1. Receptor tyrosine kinase that transduces signals from the extracellular matrix into the cytoplasm by binding to several ligands including LGALS3, TUB, TULP1 or GAS6. Regulates many physiological processes including cell survival, migration, differentiation, and phagocytosis of apoptotic cells (efferocytosis). Ligand binding at the cell surface induces autophosphorylation of MERTK on its intracellular domain that provides docking sites for downstream signaling molecules. Following acti
   1101..1119    +  promoter       T7 promoter: promoter for bacteriophage T7 RNA polymerase
   1120..1144    +  protein_bind   lac operator: The lac repressor binds to the lac operator to inhibit transcription in E. coli. This inhibition can be relieved by adding lactose or isopropyl-β-D-thiogalactopyranoside (IPTG). lac repressor encoded by lacI
   1187..2176    +  CDS            PTPN1 (fragment) (sequence partly withheld): PTN1_HUMAN - Also known as PTP1B. Experimental evidence at protein level: Swiss-Prot protein existence level 1. Tyrosine-protein phosphatase which acts as a regulator of endoplasmic reticulum unfolded protein response. Mediates dephosphorylation of EIF2AK3/PERK; inactivating the protein kinase activity of EIF2AK3/PERK. May play an important role in CKII- and p60c- src-induced signal transduction cascades. May regulate the EFNA5-EPHA3 signaling pathway which modulates cell reorganization and cell-cell repulsion. May also regulate the hepatocyte growth factor receptor signaling pathway through d
   2198..2239    +  CDS            S-Tag (fragment): affinity and epitope tag derived from pancreatic ribonuclease A
   2269..2286    +  CDS            SET1 (fragment): solubility-enhancement tag derived from T7 phage gene 10B
   2294..2341    +  terminator     T7 terminator: transcription terminator for bacteriophage T7 RNA polymerase
   2378..2833    +  rep_origin     f1 ori (sequence partly withheld): f1 bacteriophage origin of replication; arrow indicates direction of (+) strand synthesis
   2948..3808    -  CDS            AmpR: β-lactamase; bla; confers resistance to ampicillin, carbenicillin, and related antibiotics
   3809..3901    -  promoter       AmpR promoter: bla
   3982..4570    +  rep_origin     ori: high-copy-number ColE1/pMB1/pBR322/pUC origin of replication
   4756..4895    -  misc_feature   bom: basis of mobility region from pBR322
   4997..5188    -  CDS            rop: Rop protein, which maintains plasmids at low copy number; rop
   5205..5585    +  CDS            YPB1_ECOLX: Protein predicted: Swiss-Prot protein existence level 4. From Escherichia coli.
   5647..5711    -  CDS            TcR (fragment): tetracycline efflux protein; tet; confers resistance to tetracycline
   5726..5747    -  protein_bind   CAP binding site: CAP binding activates transcription in the presence of cAMP. E. coli catabolite activator protein
   5760..6842    -  CDS            lacI: lac repressor; lacI; The lac repressor binds to the lac operator to inhibit transcription in E. coli. This inhibition can be relieved by adding lactose or isopropyl-β-D-thiogalactopyranoside (IPTG).
   6843..6920    -  promoter       lacI promoter: lacI
   6928..7207    -  CDS            TcR (fragment): tetracycline efflux protein; tet; confers resistance to tetracycline
>Addgene plasmid #196447 | pETDuet-MerTK_KRmutant-PTPN1 | addgene full sequence | sequence record 388271 | Addgene NGS Result
TAATACGACTCACTATAGGGGAATTGTGAGCGGATAACAATTCCCCTCTAGAAATAATTTTGTTTAACTT
TAAGAAGGAGATATACCATGGGCAGCAGCCATCATCATCATCATCACAGCAGCGGCCTGGTTCCGCGTGG
TAGTCATATGGAGGAACTACAAAATAAACTAGAAGATGTTGTGATTGACAGGAATCTTCTAATTCTTGGA
AGAATTCTGGGTGAAGGAGAGTTTGGGTCTGTAATGGAAGGAAATCTTAAGCAGGAAGATGGGACCTCTC
TGAAAGTGGCAGTGAAGACCATGAAGTTGGACAACTCTTCACAGCGGGAGATCGAGGAGTTTCTCAGTGA
GGCAGCGTGCATGAAAGACTTCAGCCACCCAAATGTCATTCGACTTCTAGGTGTGTGTATAGAAATGAGC
TCTCAAGGCATCCCAAAGCCCATGGTAATTTTACCCTTCATGAAATACGGGGACCTGCATACTTACTTAC
TTTATTCCCGATTGGAGACAGGACCAAGGCATATTCCTCTGCAGACACTATTGAGGTTCATGGTGGATAT
TGCCCTGGGAATGGAGTATCTGAGCAACAGGAATTTTCTTCATCGAGATTTAGCTGCTCGAAACTGCATG
TTGCGAGATGACATGACTGTCTGTGTTGCGGACTTCGGCCTCTCTAAGAAGATTTACAGTGGCGATTATT
ACCGCCAAGGCCGCATTGCTAAGATGCCTGTTAAATGGATCGCCATAGAAAGTCTTGCAGACCGAGTCTA
CACAAGTAAAAGTGATGTGTGGGCATTTGGCGTGACCATGTGGGAAATAGCTACGCGGGGAATGACTCCC
TATCCTGGGGTCCAGAACCATGAGATGTATGACTATCTTCTCCATGGCCACAGGTTGAAGCAGCCCGAAG
ACTGCCTGGATGAACTGTATGAAATAATGTACTCTTGCTGGAGAACCGATCCCTTAGACCGCCCCACCTT
TTCAGTATTGAGGCTGCAGCTAGAAAGACTCTTAGAAAGTTTGCCTGACGTTTGAGCGGCCGCATAATGC
TTAAGTCGAACAGAAAGTAATCGTATTGTACACGGCCGCATAATCGAAATTAATACGACTCACTATAGGG
GAATTGTGAGCGGATAACAATTCCCCATCTTAGTATATTAGTTAAGTATAAGAAGGAGATATACAT
[894 nt withheld, positions 1187-2080]
CTGGAGCCCCCACCCGAGCATATCCCCCCACCTCCCCGGCCACCCAAACGAATCCTGGAGCCACACAATG
GGAAATGCAGGGAGTTCTTCCCAAATTAGGGTACCCTCGAGTCTGGTAAAGAAACCGCTGCTGCGAAATT
TGAACGCCAGCACATGGACTCGTCTACTAGCGCAGCTTAATTAACCTAGGCTGCTGCCACCGCTGAGCAA
TAACTAGCATAACCCCTTGGGGCCTCTAAACGGGTCTTGAGGGGTTTTTTGCTGAAAGGAGGAACTATAT
CCGGATTGGCGAATGGG
[124 nt withheld, positions 2378-2501]
C
[91 nt withheld, positions 2503-2593]
A
[49 nt withheld, positions 2595-2643]
CCTTTGACGTTGGAGTCCACGTTCTTT
[37 nt withheld, positions 2671-2707]
ACCCTATCTCGGTCTATTCTTTTGATTTATAAGGGATTTTGCCGATTTCGGCCTATTGGTTAAAAAATGA
GCTGATTTAACAAAAATTTAACGCGAATTTTAACAAAATATTAACGTTTACAATTTCTGGCGGCACGATG
GCATGAGATTATCAAAAAGGATCTTCACCTAGATCCTTTTAAATTAAAAATGAAGTTTTAAATCAATCTA
AAGTATATATGAGTAAACTTGGTCTGACAGTTACCAATGCTTAATCAGTGAGGCACCTATCTCAGCGATC
TGTCTATTTCGTTCATCCATAGTTGCCTGACTCCCCGTCGTGTAGATAACTACGATACGGGAGGGCTTAC
CATCTGGCCCCAGTGCTGCAATGATACCGCGAGACCCACGCTCACCGGCTCCAGATTTATCAGCAATAAA
CCAGCCAGCCGGAAGGGCCGAGCGCAGAAGTGGTCCTGCAACTTTATCCGCCTCCATCCAGTCTATTAAT
TGTTGCCGGGAAGCTAGAGTAAGTAGTTCGCCAGTTAATAGTTTGCGCAACGTTGTTGCCATTGCTACAG
GCATCGTGGTGTCACGCTCGTCGTTTGGTATGGCTTCATTCAGCTCCGGTTCCCAACGATCAAGGCGAGT
TACATGATCCCCCATGTTGTGCAAAAAAGCGGTTAGCTCCTTCGGTCCTCCGATCGTTGTCAGAAGTAAG
TTGGCCGCAGTGTTATCACTCATGGTTATGGCAGCACTGCATAATTCTCTTACTGTCATGCCATCCGTAA
GATGCTTTTCTGTGACTGGTGAGTACTCAACCAAGTCATTCTGAGAATAGTGTATGCGGCGACCGAGTTG
CTCTTGCCCGGCGTCAATACGGGATAATACCGCGCCACATAGCAGAACTTTAAAAGTGCTCATCATTGGA
AAACGTTCTTCGGGGCGAAAACTCTCAAGGATCTTACCGCTGTTGAGATCCAGTTCGATGTAACCCACTC
GTGCACCCAACTGATCTTCAGCATCTTTTACTTTCACCAGCGTTTCTGGGTGAGCAAAAACAGGAAGGCA
AAATGCCGCAAAAAAGGGAATAAGGGCGACACGGAAATGTTGAATACTCATACTCTTCCTTTTTCAATCA
TGATTGAAGCATTTATCAGGGTTATTGTCTCATGAGCGGATACATATTTGAATGTATTTAGAAAAATAAA
CAAATAGGTCATGACCAAAATCCCTTAACGTGAGTTTTCGTTCCACTGAGCGTCAGACCCCGTAGAAAAG
ATCAAAGGATCTTCTTGAGATCCTTTTTTTCTGCGCGTAATCTGCTGCTTGCAAACAAAAAAACCACCGC
TACCAGCGGTGGTTTGTTTGCCGGATCAAGAGCTACCAACTCTTTTTCCGAAGGTAACTGGCTTCAGCAG
AGCGCAGATACCAAATACTGTCCTTCTAGTGTAGCCGTAGTTAGGCCACCACTTCAAGAACTCTGTAGCA
CCGCCTACATACCTCGCTCTGCTAATCCTGTTACCAGTGGCTGCTGCCAGTGGCGATAAGTCGTGTCTTA
CCGGGTTGGACTCAAGACGATAGTTACCGGATAAGGCGCAGCGGTCGGGCTGAACGGGGGGTTCGTGCAC
ACAGCCCAGCTTGGAGCGAACGACCTACACCGAACTGAGATACCTACAGCGTGAGCTATGAGAAAGCGCC
ACGCTTCCCGAAGGGAGAAAGGCGGACAGGTATCCGGTAAGCGGCAGGGTCGGAACAGGAGAGCGCACGA
GGGAGCTTCCAGGGGGAAACGCCTGGTATCTTTATAGTCCTGTCGGGTTTCGCCACCTCTGACTTGAGCG
TCGATTTTTGTGATGCTCGTCAGGGGGGCGGAGCCTATGGAAAAACGCCAGCAACGCGGCCTTTTTACGG
TTCCTGGCCTTTTGCTGGCCTTTTGCTCACATGTTCTTTCCTGCGTTATCCCCTGATTCTGTGGATAACC
GTATTACCGCCTTTGAGTGAGCTGATACCGCTCGCCGCAGCCGAACGACCGAGCGCAGCGAGTCAGTGAG
CGAGGAAGCGGAAGAGCGCCTGATGCGGTATTTTCTCCTTACGCATCTGTGCGGTATTTCACACCGCAAT
GGTGCACTCTCAGTACAATCTGCTCTGATGCCGCATAGTTAAGCCAGTATACACTCCGCTATCGCTACGT
GACTGGGTCATGGCTGCGCCCCGACACCCGCCAACACCCGCTGACGCGCCCTGACGGGCTTGTCTGCTCC
CGGCATCCGCTTACAGACAAGCTGTGACCGTCTCCGGGAGCTGCATGTGTCAGAGGTTTTCACCGTCATC
ACCGAAACGCGCGAGGCAGCTGCGGTAAAGCTCATCAGCGTGGTCGTGAAGCGATTCACAGATGTCTGCC
TGTTCATCCGCGTCCAGCTCGTTGAGTTTCTCCAGAAGCGTTAATGTCTGGCTTCTGATAAAGCGGGCCA
TGTTAAGGGCGGTTTTTTCCTGTTTGGTCACTGATGCCTCCGTGTAAGGGGGATTTCTGTTCATGGGGGT
AATGATACCGATGAAACGAGAGAGGATGCTCACGATACGGGTTACTGATGATGAACATGCCCGGTTACTG
GAACGTTGTGAGGGTAAACAACTGGCGGTATGGATGCGGCGGGACCAGAGAAAAATCACTCAGGGTCAAT
GCCAGCGCTTCGTTAATACAGATGTAGGTGTTCCACAGGGTAGCCAGCAGCATCCTGCGATGCAGATCCG
GAACATAATGGTGCAGGGCGCTGACTTCCGCGTTTCCAGACTTTACGAAACACGGAAACCGAAGACCATT
CATGTTGTTGCTCAGGTCGCAGACGTTTTGCAGCAGCAGTCGCTTCACGTTCGCTCGCGTATCGGTGATT
CATTCTGCTAACCAGTAAGGCAACCCCGCCAGCCTAGCCGGGTCCTCAACGACAGGAGCACGATCATGCT
AGTCATGCCCCGCGCCCACCGGAAGGAGCTGACTGGGTTGAAGGCTCTCAAGGGCATCGGTCGAGATCCC
GGTGCCTAATGAGTGAGCTAACTTACATTAATTGCGTTGCGCTCACTGCCCGCTTTCCAGTCGGGAAACC
TGTCGTGCCAGCTGCATTAATGAATCGGCCAACGCGCGGGGAGAGGCGGTTTGCGTATTGGGCGCCAGGG
TGGTTTTTCTTTTCACCAGTGAGACGGGCAACAGCTGATTGCCCTTCACCGCCTGGCCCTGAGAGAGTTG
CAGCAAGCGGTCCACGCTGGTTTGCCCCAGCAGGCGAAAATCCTGTTTGATGGTGGTTAACGGCGGGATA
TAACATGAGCTGTCTTCGGTATCGTCGTATCCCACTACCGAGATGTCCGCACCAACGCGCAGCCCGGACT
CGGTAATGGCGCGCATTGCGCCCAGCGCCATCTGATCGTTGGCAACCAGCATCGCAGTGGGAACGATGCC
CTCATTCAGCATTTGCATGGTTTGTTGAAAACCGGACATGGCACTCCAGTCGCCTTCCCGTTCCGCTATC
GGCTGAATTTGATTGCGAGTGAGATATTTATGCCAGCCAGCCAGACGCAGACGCGCCGAGACAGAACTTA
ATGGGCCCGCTAACAGCGCGATTTGCTGGTGACCCAATGCGACCAGATGCTCCACGCCCAGTCGCGTACC
GTCTTCATGGGAGAAAATAATACTGTTGATGGGTGTCTGGTCAGAGACATCAAGAAATAACGCCGGAACA
TTAGTGCAGGCAGCTTCCACAGCAATGGCATCCTGGTCATCCAGCGGATAGTTAATGATCAGCCCACTGA
CGCGTTGCGCGAGAAGATTGTGCACCGCCGCTTTACAGGCTTCGACGCCGCTTCGTTCTACCATCGACAC
CACCACGCTGGCACCCAGTTGATCGGCGCGAGATTTAATCGCCGCGACAATTTGCGACGGCGCGTGCAGG
GCCAGACTGGAGGTGGCAACGCCAATCAGCAACGACTGTTTGCCCGCCAGTTGTTGTGCCACGCGGTTGG
GAATGTAATTCAGCTCCGCCATCGCCGCTTCCACTTTTTCCCGCGTTTTCGCAGAAACGTGGCTGGCCTG
GTTCACCACGCGGGAAACGGTCTGATAAGAGACACCGGCATACTCTGCGACATCGTATAACGTTACTGGT
TTCACATTCACCACCCTGAATTGACTCTCTTCCGGGCGCTATCATGCCATACCGCGAAAGGTTTTGCGCC
ATTCGATGGTGTCCGGGATCTCGACGCTCTCCCTTATGCGACTCCTGCATTAGGAAGCAGCCCAGTAGTA
GGTTGAGGCCGTTGAGCACCGCCGCCGCAAGGAATGGTGCATGCAAGGAGATGGCGCCCAACAGTCCCCC
GGCCACGGGGCCTGCCACCATACCCACGCCGAAACAAGCGCTCATGAGCCCGAAGTGGCGAGCCCGATCT
TCCCCATCGGTGATGTCGGCGATATAGGCGCCAGCAACCGCACCTGTGGCGCCGGTGATGCCGGCCACGA
TGCGTCCGGCGTAGAGGATCGAGATCGATCTCGATCCCGCGAAAT
